>Addgene plasmid #183125 | pBTK1024 (pDS-Def1) | addgene full sequence | sequence record 361453 | Addgene NGS Result
CTCGATGTAATCCGCTTCGTGGCCGGGCTTGCGCTCTGCCAGCGCTGGGCTGGCCTCGGCCATGGCCTTG
CCGATTTCCTCGGCACTGCGGCCCCGGCTGGCCAGCTTCTGCGCGGCGATAAAGTCGCACTTGCTGAGGT
CATCACCGAAGCGCTTGACCAGCCCGGCCATCTCGCTGCGGTACTCGTCCAGCGCCGTGCGCCGGTGGCG
GCTAAGCTGCCGCTCGGGCAGTTCGAGGCTGGCCAGCCTGCGGGCCTTCTCCTGCTGCCGCTGGGCCTGC
TCGATCTGCTGGCCAGCCTGCTGCACCAGCGCCGGGCCAGCGGTGGCGGTCTTGCCCTTGGATTCACGCA
GCAGCACCCACGGCTGATAACCGGCGCGGGTGGTGTGCTTGTCCTTGCGGTTGGTGAAGCCCGCCAAGCG
GCCATAGTGGCGGCTGTCGGCGCTGGCCGGGTCGGCGTCGTACTCGCTGGCCAGCGTCCGGGCAATCTGC
CCCCGAAGTTCACCGCCTGCGGCGTCGGCCACCTTGACCCATGCCTGATAGTTCTTCGGGCTGGTTTCCA
CTACCAGGGCAGGCTCCCGGCCCTCGGCTTTCATGTCATCCAGGTCAAACTCGCTGAGGTCGTCCACCAG
CACCAGACCATGCCGCTCCTGCTCGGCGGGCCTGATATACACGTCATTGCCCTGGGCATTCATCCGCTTG
AGCCATGGCGTGTTCTGGAGCACTTCGGCGGCTGACCATTCCCGGTTCATCATCTGGCCGGTGGTGGCGT
CCCTGACGCCGATATCGAAGCGCTCACAGCCCATGGCCTTGAGCTGTCGGCCTATGGCCTGCAAAGTCCT
GTCGTTCTTCATCGGGCCACCAAGCGCAGCCAGATCGAGCCGTCCTCGGTTGTCAGTGGCGTCAGGTCGA
GCAAGAGCAACGATGCGATCAGCAGCACCACCGTAGGCATCATGGAAGCCAGCATCACGGTTAGCCATAG
CTTCCAGTGCCACCCCCGCGACGCGCTCCGGGCGCTCTGCGCGGCGCTGCTCACCTCGGCGGCTACCTCC
CGCAACTCTTTGGCCAGCTCCACCCATGCCGCCCCTGTCTGGCGCTGGGCTTTCAGCCACTCCGCCGCCT
GCGCCTCGCTGGCCTGCTGGGTCTGGCTCATGACCTGCCGGGCTTCGTCGGCCAGTGTCGCCATGCTCTG
GGCCAGCGGTTCGATCTGCTCCGCTAACTCGTTGATGCCTCTGGATTTCTTCACTCTGTCGATTGCGTTC
ATGGTCTATTGCCTCCCGGTATTCCTGTAAGTCGATGATCTGGGCGTTGGCGGTGTCGATGTTCAGGGCC
ACGTCTGCCCGGTCGGTGCGGATGCCCCGGCCTTCCATCTCCACCACGTTCGGCCCCAGGTGAACACCGG
GCAGGCGCTCGATGCCCTGCGCCTCAAGTGTTCTGTGGTCAATGCGGGCGTCGTGGCCAGCCCGCTCTAA
TGCCCGGTTGGCATGGTCGGCCCATGCCTCGCGGGTCTGCTCAAGCCATGCCTTGGGCTTGAGCGCTTCG
GTCTTCTGTGCCCCGCCCTTCTCCGGGGTCTTGCCGTTGTACCGCTTGAACCACTGAGCGGCGGGCCGCT
CGATGCCGTCATTGATCCGCTCGGAGATCATCAGGTGGCAGTGCGGGTTCTCGCCGCCACCGGCATGGAT
GGCCAGCGTATACGGCAGGCGCTCGGCACCGGTCAGGTGCTGGGCGAACTCGGACGCCAGCGCCTTCTGC
TGGTCGAGGGTCAGCTCGACCGGCAGGGCAAATTCGACCTCCTTGAACAGCCGCCCATTGGCGCGTTCAT
ACAGGTCGGCAGCATCCCAGTAGTCGGCGGGCCGCTCGACGAACTCCGGCATGTGCCCGGATTCGGCGTG
CAAGACTTCATCCATGTCGCGGGCATACTTGCCTTCGCGCTGGATGTAGTCGGCCTTGGCCCTGGCCGAT
TGGCCGCCCGACCTGCTGCCGGTTTTCGCCGTAAGGTGATAAATCGCCATGCTGCCTCGCTGTTGCTTTT
GCTTTTCGGCTCCATGCAATGGCCCTCGGAGAGCGCACCGCCCGAAGGGTGGCCGTTAGGCCAGTTTCTC
GAAGAGAAACCGGTAAGTGCGCCCTCCCCTACAAAGTAGGGTCGGGATTGCCGCCGCTGTGCCTCCATGA
TAGCCTACGAGACAGCACATTAACAATGGGGTGTCAAGATGGTTAAGGGGAGCAACAAGGCGGCGGATCG
GCTGGCCAAGCTCGAAGAACAACGAGCGCGAATCAATGCCGAAATTCAGCGGGTGCGGGCAAGGGAACAG
CAGCAAGAGCGCAAGAACGAAACAAGGCGCAAGGTGCTGGTGGGGGCCATGATTTTGGCCAAGGTGAACA
GCAGCGAGTGGCCGGAGGATCGGCTCATGGCGGCAATGGATGCGTACCTTGAACGCGACCACGACCGCGC
CTTGTTCGGTCTGCCGCCACGCCAGAAGGATGAGCCGGGCTGAATGATCGACCGAGACAGGCCCTGCGGG
GCTGCACACGCGCCCCCACCCTTCGGGTAGGGGGAAAGGCCGCTAAAGCGGCTAAAAGCGCTCCAGCGTA
TTTCTGCGGGGTTTGGTGTGGGGTTTAGCGGGCTTTGCCCGCCTTTCCCCCTGCCGCGCAGCGGTGGGGC
GGTGTGTAGCCTAGCGCAGCGAATAGACCAGCTATCCGGCCTCTGGCCGGGCATATTGGGCAAGGGCAGC
AGCGCCCCACAAGGGCGCTGATAACCGCGCCTAGTGGATTATTCTTAGATAATCATGGATGGATTTTTCC
AACACCCCGCCAGCCCCCGCCCCTGCTGGGTTTGCAGGTTTGGGGGCGTGACAGTTATTGCAGGGGTTCG
TGACAGTTATTGCAGGGGGGCGTGACAGTTATTGCAGGGGTTCGTGACAGTTAGTACGGGAGTGACGGGC
ACTGGCTGGCAATGTCTAGCAACGGCAGGCATTTCGGCTGAGGGTAAAAGAACTTTCCGCTAAGCGATAG
ACTGTATGTAAACACAGTATTGCAAGGACGCGGAACATGCCTCATGTGGCGGCCAGGACGGCCAGCCGGG
ATCGGGATACTGGTCGTTACCAGAGCCACCGACCCGAGCAAACCCTTCTCTATCAGATCGTTGACGAGTA
TTACCCGGCATTCGCTGCGCTTATGGCAGAGCAGGGAAAGGAATTGCCGGGCTATGTGCAACGGGAATTT
GAAGAATTTCTCCAATGCGGGCGGCTGGAGCATGGCTTTCTACGGGTTCGCTGCGAGTCTTGCCACGCCG
AGCACCTGGTCGCTTTCAGAAATCAATCTAAAGTATATATGAGTAAACTTGGTCTGACAGGCCCCTGAAT
TCGCATCTAGATGGTAGAGCCACAAACAGCCGGTACAAGCAACGATCTCCAGGACCATCTGAATCATGCG
CGGATGACACGAACTCACGACGGCGATCACAGACATTAACCCACAGTACAGACACTGCGACAACGTGGCA
ATTCGTCGCAATACCGTCTCACTGAACTGGCCGATAATTGCAGACGAACGGACAGTCATTCATCTTTCTG
CCCCTCCAAAAGCAAAAACCCGCCGAAGCGGGTTTTTACGTAAATCAGGTGAAACTGACCGACTTTGGCA
GTTTATTCTTGACATGTAGTGAGGGGGCTGGTATAATCACATAGTACTGTTTATGAGAAGAGTAACTTGT
GACCTTCTCTCATTCAAAGGACAAGTTAATGACAGTGCTTGCGCTGCTAACTGTCTCAGTTTGGGTAAAG
CTGGAGGTCATTGCGAGAAAGGAGTTTGTATTTGTCGAAAAACCAGTTTCAAAGATCTCTGGGACAAACG
TTTCGGTTAAGTGCCATTATGAAGATTCAATCCAACAGTACTATGTGATTATACCAGCCCCCTCACTACA
TGTCAAGAATAAACTGCCAAAGGTAATCGTTAATCCGCAAATAACGTAAAAACCCGCTTCGGCGGGTTTT
TTTATGGGGGGAGTTTAGGGAAAGAGCATTTGTCAGCTGAGCATGAGACGGAAATCTGCTCGTCAGTGGT
GCTCACACTGACGAATCATGTACAGATCATACCGATGACTGCCTGGCGACTCACAACTAAGCAAGACAGC
CGGAACCAGCGCCGGCGAACACCACTGCATATATGGCATATCACAACAGTCCAACTAGTGCACTGCAGTA
CACCAGGCATCAAATAAAACGAAAGGCTCAGTCGAAAGACTGGGCCTTTCGTTTTATCTGTTGTTTGTCG
GTGAACGCTCTCTACTAGAGTCACACTGGCTCACCTTCGGGTGGGCCTTTCTGCGTTTATACCGAGCGGC
CGCTTATTTGCCGACTACCTTGGTGATCTCGCCTTTCACGTAGTGGACAAATTCTTCCAACTGATCTGCG
CGCGAGGCCAAGCGATCTTCTTCTTGTCCAAGATAAGCCTGTCTAGCTTCAAGTATGACGGGCTGATACT
GGGCCGGCAGGCGCTCCATTGCCCAGTCGGCAGCGACATCCTTCGGCGCGATTTTGCCGGTTACTGCGCT
GTACCAAATGCGGGACAACGTAAGCACTACATTTCGCTCATCGCCAGCCCAGTCGGGCGGCGAGTTCCAT
AGCGTTAAGGTTTCATTTAGCGCCTCAAATAGATCCTGTTCAGGAACCGGATCAAAGAGTTCCTCCGCCG
CTGGACCTACCAAGGCAACGCTATGTTCTCTTGCTTTTGTCAGCAAGATAGCCAGATCAATGTCGATCGT
GGCTGGCTCGAAGATACCCGCAAGAATGTCATTGCGCTGCCATTCTCCAAATTGCAGTTCGCGCTTAGCT
GGATAACGCCACGGAATGATGTCGTCGTGCACAACAATGGTGACTTCTACAGCGCGGAGAATCTCGCTCT
CTCCAGGGGAAGCCGAAGTTTCCAAAAGGTCGTTGATCAAAGCTCGCCGCGTTGTTTCATCAAGCCTTAC
GGTCACCGTAACCAGCAAATCAATATCACTGTGTGGCTTCAGGCCGCCATCCACTGCGGAGCCGTACAAA
TGTACGGCCAGCAACGTCGGTTCGAGATGGCGCTCGATGACGCCAACTACCTCTGATAGTTGAGTCGATA
CTTCGGCGATCACCGCTTCCCTCATAATGTTTAACTTTGTTTTAGGGCGACTGCCCTGCTGCGTAACATC
GTTGCTGCTCCATAACATCAAACATCGACCCACGGCGTAACGCGCTTGCTGCTTGGATGCCCGAGGCATA
GACTGTACCCCAAAAAAACAGTCATAACAAGCCATGAAAACCGCCACTGCGCCGTTACCACCGCTGCGTT
CGGTCAAGGTTCTGGACCAGTTGCGTGAGCGCATACGCTACTTGCATTACAGCTTACGAACCGAACAGGC
TTATGTCCACTGGGTTCGTGCCTTCATCCGTTTCCACGGTGTGCGTCACCCGGCAACCTTGGGTAGCAGC
GAAGTCGAGGCATTTCTGTCCTGGCTGGTCATGACCAAAATCCCTTAACGTGAGTCAGCCTGCCGCCTTG
GGCCGGGTGATGTCGTACTTGCCCGCCGCGAACTCGGTTACCGTCCAGCCCAGCGCGACCAGCTCCGGCA
ACGCCTCGCGCACCCGCTGGCGGCGCTTGCGCATGGTCGAACCACTGGCCTCTGACGGCCAGACATAGCC
GCACAAGGTATCTATGGAAGCCTTGCCGGTTTTGCCGGGGTCGATCCAGCCACACAGCCGCTGGTGCAGC
AGGCGGGCGGTTTCGCTGTCCAGCGCCCGCACCTCGTCCATGCTGATGCGCACATGCTGGCCGCCACCCA
TGACGGCCTGCGCGATCAAGGGGTTCAGGGCCACGTACAGGCGCCCGTCCGCCTCGTCGCTGGCGTACTC
CGACAGCAGCCGAAACCCCTGCCGCTTGCGGCCATTCTGGGCGATGATGGATACCTTCCAAAGGCGCTCG
ATGCAGTCCTGTATGTGCTTGAGCGCCCCACCACTATCGACCTCTGCCCCGATTTCCTTTGCCAGCGCCC
GATAGCTACCTTTGACCACCATGGCATCAGCGGTGACGGCCTCCCACTTGGGTTCCAGGAACAGCCGGAG
CTGCCGTCCGCCTTCGGTCTTGGGTTCCGGGCCAAGCACTAGGCCATTAGGCCCAGCCATGGCCACCAGC
CCTTGCAGGATGCGCAGATCATCAGCGCCCAGCGGCTCCGGGCCGCTGAACTCGATCCGCTTGCCGTCGC
CGTAGTCATACGTCACGTCCAGCTTGCTGCGCTTGCGCTCGCCCCGCTTGAGGGCACGGAACAGGCCGGG
GGCCAGACAGTGCGCCGGGTCGTGCCGGACGTGGCTGAGGCTGTGCTTGTTCTTAGGCTTCACCACGGGG
CACCCCCTTGCTCTTGCGCTGCCTCTCCAGCACGGCGGGCTTGAGCACCCCGCCGTCATGCCGCCTGAAC
CACCGATCAGCGAACGGTGCGCCATAGTTGGCCTTGCTCACACCGAAGCGGACGAAGAACCGGCGCTGGT
CGTCGTCCACACCCCATTCCTCGGCCTCGGCGCTGGTCATGCTCGACAGGTAGGACTGCCAGCGGATGTT
ATCGACCAGTACCGAGCTGCCCCGGCTGGCCTGCTGCTGGTCGCCTGCGCCCATCATGGCCGCGCCCTTG
CTGGCATGGTGCAGGAACACGATAGAGCACCCGGTATCGGCGGCGATGGCCTCCATGCGACCGATGACCT
GGGCCATGGGGCCGCTGGCGTTTTCTTCCTCGATGTGGAACCGGCGCAGCGTGTCCAGCACCATCAGGCG
GCGGCCCTCGGCGGCGCGCTTGAGGCCGTCGAACCACTCCGGGGCCATGATGTTGGGCAGGCTGCCGATC
AGCGGCTGGATCAGCAGGCCGTCAGCCACGGCTTGCCGTTCCTCGGCGCTGAGGTGCGCCCCAAGGGCGT
GCAGGCGGTGATGAATGGCGGTGGGCGGGTCTTCGGCGGGCAGGTAGATCACCGGGCCGGTGGGCAGTTC
GCCCACCTCCAGCAGATCCGGCCCGCCTGCAATCTGTGCGGCCAGTTGCAGGGCCAGCATGGATTTACCG
GCACCACCGGGCGACACCAGCGCCCCGACCGTACCGGCCACCATGTTGGGCAAAACGTAGTCCAGCGGTG
GCGGCGCTGCTGCGAACGCCTCCAGAATATTGATAGGCTTATGGGTAGCCATTGATTGCCTCCTTTGCAG
GCAGTTGGTGGTTAGGCGCTGGCGGGGTCACTACCCCCGCCCTGCGCCGCTCTGAGTTCTTCCAGGCACT
CGCGCAGCGCCTCGTATTCGTCGTCGGTCAGCCAGAACTTGCGCTGACGCATCCCTTTGGCCTTCATGCG
CTCGGCATATCGCGCTTGGCGTACAGCGTCAGGGCTGGCCAGCAGGTCGCCGGTCTGCTTGTCCTTTTGG
TCTTTCATATCAGTCACCGAGAAACTTGCCGGGGCCGAAAGGCTTGTCTTCGCGGAACAAGGACAAGGTG
CAGCCGTCAAGGTTAAGGCTGGCCATATCAGCGACTGAAAAGCGGCCAGCCTCGGCCTTGTTTGACGTAT
AACCAAAGCCACCGGGCAACCAATAGCCCTTGTCACTTTTGATCAGGTAGACCGACCCTGAAGCGCTTTT
TTCGTATTCCATAAAACCCCCTTCTGTGCGTGAGTACTCATAGTATAACAGGCGTGAGTACCAACGCAAG
CACTACATGCTGAAATCTGGCCCGCCCCTGTCCATGCCTCGCTGGCGGGGTGCCGGTGCCCGTGCCAGCT
CGGCCCGCGCAAGCTGGACGCTGGGCAGACCCATGACCTTGCTGACGGTGCG
Features (pLannotate 1.2.2; 14 found; start..end, strand, type, name):
    852..1262    -  CDS            mobB: MOBB2_ECOLX - Protein predicted: Swiss-Prot protein existence level 4. This protein is essential to promote the specific transfer of the plasmid in the presence of conjugative plasmids. From Escherichia coli.
   2091..2178    -  oriT           RSF1010 oriT: origin of transfer of the broad-host-range plasmid RSF1010 (Scholz et al., 1989)
   2209..2490    +  CDS            mobC: MOBC_ECOLX - Protein predicted: Swiss-Prot protein existence level 4. This protein is essential to promote the specific transfer of the plasmid in the presence of conjugative plasmids. From Escherichia coli.
   2520..2914    +  rep_origin     RSF1010 oriV: replication origin of the broad-host-range plasmid RSF1010; requires the RSF1010 RepA/B/C proteins for replication (Scholz et al., 1989)
   3702..3854    +  CDS            DEFI_BOMPA: Experimental evidence at protein level: Swiss-Prot protein existence level 1. Antibacterial peptide against Gram-positive and Gram-negative bacteria and fungi. From Bombus pascuorum (Common carder bumblebee).
   4211..4282    +  terminator     rrnB T1 terminator: transcription terminator T1 from the E. coli rrnB gene
   4298..4325    +  terminator     T7Te terminator: phage T7 early transcription terminator
   4347..5135    -  CDS            aadA: S3AD_ECOLX - Experimental evidence at protein level: Swiss-Prot protein existence level 1. Mediates bacterial resistance to the antibiotics streptomycin and spectinomycin. From Escherichia coli.
   5142..5198    -  CDS            GmR (fragment): gentamycin acetyltransferase; aacC1; confers resistance to gentamycin
   5374..5397    -  promoter       Pc promoter (fragment): intI1 (promoter lies within the coding sequence); class 1 integron promoter
   5515..6366    -  CDS            RSF1010 RepC (fragment): replication protein C of the broad-host-range plasmid RSF1010 (Scholz et al., 1989); repC
   6353..7192    -  CDS            RSF1010 RepA: replication protein A of the broad-host-range plasmid RSF1010 (Scholz et al., 1989); repA
   7184..7258    -  ncRNA          Plasmid R1162: Accession: RF00043 - R1162-like plasmid antisense RNA
   7703..852     -  CDS            RSF1010 RepB (across the origin): replication protein B of the broad-host-range plasmid RSF1010 (Scholz et al., 1989); repB
