[The description below was written by a language model from this plasmid's Addgene catalogue record and pLannotate feature annotations shown in this document.]
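Description:
pBTK1024 (pDS-Def1) is a low-copy, broad-host-range synthetic biology plasmid built on the RSF1010 backbone and designed to express double-stranded RNA against the Def1 (defensin 1) gene of the honey bee, Apis mellifera. Replication depends on the RSF1010 oriV together with the plasmid-encoded RepA, RepB and RepC proteins, all of which are annotated, along with the R1162-type antisense RNA that belongs to this replicon family. Because this replication system is self-contained, RSF1010 derivatives can be maintained in many Gram-negative bacteria, not just E. coli. The plasmid also retains the RSF1010 oriT and the mobB and mobC mobilisation genes, so it can be transferred by conjugation when a helper supplies the conjugative machinery. Selection is by spectinomycin through aadA, which lies downstream of fragments of a class 1 integron Pc promoter and a gentamicin acetyltransferase remnant.

The payload is a 184 bp fragment of Apis mellifera Def1. The annotation software picks it up as a match to a bumblebee defensin coding sequence, which reflects homology rather than a different insert. The rrnB T1 and T7Te terminators sit downstream of this region. The promoters that drive transcription of the fragment are not annotated in the feature table, so the record does not show how both RNA strands are produced. According to the associated publication title, the construct belongs to a toolkit for symbiont-mediated RNAi in honey bee functional genomics, in which bacteria carrying the plasmid produce dsRNA to knock down a chosen host gene, here Def1, which encodes an antimicrobial peptide.
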