Addgene plasmid #183125: pBTK1024 (pDS-Def1)
Purpose: Expresses double-stranded RNA targeting the Def1 gene from Apis mellifera
Depositing lab: Jeffrey Barrick. Depositing organization: University of Texas at Austin. Publication: Honey bee functional genomics using symbiont-mediated RNAi. Lariviere PJ, Leonard SP, Horak RD, Powell JE, Barrick JE. Nat Protoc. 2023 Mar;18(3):902-928. doi: 10.1038/s41596-022-00778-4. Epub 2022 Dec 2. PubMed 36460809.
Backbone
  Vector backbone: RSF1010
  Vector type: Synthetic Biology
Growth in bacteria
  Bacterial resistance: Spectinomycin, 50 μg/mL
  Growth temperature: 37°C
  Growth strain: DH5alpha
  Copy number: Low Copy
Gene/Insert
  Gene/Insert name: Fragment of Def1 gene
  Species: Apis mellifera
  Insert size (bp): 184
  GenBank ID: NM_001011616.2
Terms and licenses: Academic/Nonprofit Terms; Industry Terms: Not Available to Industry
How to cite: pBTK1024 (pDS-Def1) was a gift from Jeffrey Barrick (Addgene plasmid # 183125 ; http://n2t.net/addgene:183125 ; RRID:Addgene_183125)
